>Addgene plasmid #87353 | pGL2-MCT2Prom0.6 | addgene full sequence | sequence record 173903 | Addgene NGS Result
GGGGTTCCGCGCACATTTCCCCGAAAAGTGCCACCTG
[124 nt withheld, positions 38-161]
C
[91 nt withheld, positions 163-253]
A
[49 nt withheld, positions 255-303]
CCTTTGACGTTGGAGTCCACGTTCTTT
[37 nt withheld, positions 331-367]
ACCCTATCTCGGTCTATTCTTTTGATTTATAAGGGATTTTGCCGATTTCGGCCTATTGGTTAAAAAATGA
GCTGATTTAACAAAAATTTAACGCGAATTTTAACAAAATATTAACGCTTACAATTTGCCATTCGCCATTC
AGGCTGCGCAACTGTTGGGAAGGGCGATCGGTGCGGGCCTCTTCGCTATTACGCCAGCCCAAGCTACCAT
GATAAGTAAGTAATATTAAGGTACGTGGAGGTTTTACTTGCTTTAAAAAACCTCCCACACCTCCCCCTGA
ACCTGAAACATAAAATGAATGCAATTGTTGTTGTTAACTTGTTTATTGCAGCTTATAATGGTTACAAATA
AAGCAATAGCATCACAAATTTCACAAATAAAGCATTTTTTTCACTGCATTCTAGTTGTGGTTTGTCCAAA
CTCATCAATGTATCTTATGGTACTGTAACTGAGCTAACATAACCCGGGCTCAACACTTTCCCTGCAAGCT
CACAATGAGGATCTCCTATTCTCCCTGCATTCGGCCAGACTCTTCTTTTTTTGCATGCTTTCCTCTCCCA
TGCTTGGGTTGCACAGAGCTACCGCACATCTGTCTTCTAGGTCAGGCTACAGAGTACTTCGGATACAGCA
AGTTACGACCCATCTGGAAAGACAGATCTACCTGCCTTTTGGCTTTCTTCCTTGGTCAAAACTAAAATCC
GAAGTGGAGTGCCCCGAGCGATAGAGAAAGTGCCTATAGCTTTGACAGCCGCTTGGAGCATGCTCAGTCG
GTCTCCAGGCACCGGGAGGCGGCTCCCCCCCCACCACCCCCCGGGCCGGCCTCCACCGCAGCCTGTCCGG
CCCCCACCCCTGGCGCGCGCTCCTCCGCACCCACAAGGGCGTTCAGCAGCCGCGCCTCCCCTTCCCGCCA
CCGCCTCCTTCTCCGCTGGCTGTGGCGGGCGAGGACACGTCAGGGGCCATAAATAAATAAATAATTCCAT
TCACCCGTTGACAGCGAGGCGAATCGGCTGCGGTTTGCTGGGAACGGAGGGCTGCAGCGCCAAGCTTGGC
ATTCCGGTACTGTTGGTAAAATGGAAGACGCCAAAAACATAAAGAAAGGCCCGGCGCCATTCTATCCTCT
AGAGGATGGAACCGCTGGAGAGCAACTGCATAAGGCTATGAAGAGATACGCCCTGGTTCCTGGAACAATT
GCTTTTACAGATGCACATATCGAGGTGAACATCACGTACGCGGAATACTTCGAAATGTCCGTTCGGTTGG
CAGAAGCTATGAAACGATATGGGCTGAATACAAATCACAGAATCGTCGTATGCAGTGAAAACTCTCTTCA
ATTCTTTATGCCGGTGTTGGGCGCGTTATTTATCGGAGTTGCAGTTGCGCCCGCGAACGACATTTATAAT
GAACGTGAATTGCTCAACAGTATGAACATTTCGCAGCCTACCGTAGTGTTTGTTTCCAAAAAGGGGTTGC
AAAAAATTTTGAACGTGCAAAAAAAATTACCAATAATCCAGAAAATTATTATCATGGATTCTAAAACGGA
TTACCAGGGATTTCAGTCGATGTACACGTTCGTCACATCTCATCTACCTCCCGGTTTTAATGAATACGAT
TTTGTACCAGAGTCCTTTGATCGTGACAAAACAATTGCACTGATAATGAATTCCTCTGGATCTACTGGGT
TACCTAAGGGTGTGGCCCTTCCGCATAGAACTGCCTGCGTCAGATTCTCGCATGCCAGAGATCCTATTTT
TGGCAATCAAATCATTCCGGATACTGCGATTTTAAGTGTTGTTCCATTCCATCACGGTTTTGGAATGTTT
ACTACACTCGGATATTTGATATGTGGATTTCGAGTCGTCTTAATGTATAGATTTGAAGAAGAGCTGTTTT
TACGATCCCTTCAGGATTACAAAATTCAAAGTGCGTTGCTAGTACCAACCCTATTTTCATTCTTCGCCAA
AAGCACTCTGATTGACAAATACGATTTATCTAATTTACACGAAATTGCTTCTGGGGGCGCACCTCTTTCG
AAAGAAGTCGGGGAAGCGGTTGCAAAACGCTTCCATCTTCCAGGGATACGACAAGGATATGGGCTCACTG
AGACTACATCAGCTATTCTGATTACACCCGAGGGGGATGATAAACCGGGCGCGGTCGGTAAAGTTGTTCC
ATTTTTTGAAGCGAAGGTTGTGGATCTGGATACCGGGAAAACGCTGGGCGTTAATCAGAGAGGCGAATTA
TGTGTCAGAGGACCTATGATTATGTCCGGTTATGTAAACAATCCGGAAGCGACCAACGCCTTGATTGACA
AGGATGGATGGCTACATTCTGGAGACATAGCTTACTGGGACGAAGACGAACACTTCTTCATAGTTGACCG
CTTGAAGTCTTTAATTAAATACAAAGGATATCAGGTGGCCCCCGCTGAATTGGAATCGATATTGTTACAA
CACCCCAACATCTTCGACGCGGGCGTGGCAGGTCTTCCCGACGATGACGCCGGTGAACTTCCCGCCGCCG
TTGTTGTTTTGGAGCACGGAAAGACGATGACGGAAAAAGAGATCGTGGATTACGTCGCCAGTCAAGTAAC
AACCGCGAAAAAGTTGCGCGGAGGAGTTGTGTTTGTGGACGAAGTACCGAAAGGTCTTACCGGAAAACTC
GACGCAAGAAAAATCAGAGAGATCCTCATAAAGGCCAAGAAGGGCGGAAAGTCCAAATTGTAAAATGTAA
CTGTATTCAGCGATGACGAAATTCTTAGCTATTGTAATACTGCGATGAGTGGCAGGGCGGGGCGTAATTT
TTTTAAGGCAGTTATTGGTGCCCTTAAACGCCTGGTTGCTACGCCTGAATAAGTGATAATAAGCGGATGA
ATGGCAGAAATTCGCCGGATCTTTGTGAAGGAACCTTACTTCTGTGGTGTGACATAATTGGACAAACTAC
CTACAGAGATTTAAAGCTCTAAGGTAAATATAAAATTTTTAAGTGTATAATGTGTTAAACTACTGATTCT
AATTGTTTGTGTATTTTAGATTCCAACCTATGGAACTGATGAATGGGAGCAGTGGTGGAATGCCTTTAAT
GAGGAAAACCTGTTTTGCTCAGAAGAAATGCCATCTAGTGATGATGAGGCTACTGCTGACTCTCAACATT
CTACTCCTCCAAAAAAGAAGAGAAAGGTAGAAGACCCCAAGGACTTTCCTTCAGAATTGCTAAGTTTTTT
GAGTCATGCTGTGTTTAGTAATAGAACTCTTGCTTGCTTTGCTATTTACACCACAAAGGAAAAAGCTGCA
CTGCTATACAAGAAAATTATGGAAAAATATTCTGTAACCTTTATAAGTAGGCATAACAGTTATAATCATA
ACATACTGTTTTTTCTTACTCCACACAGGCATAGAGTGTCTGCTATTAATAACTATGCTCAAAAATTGTG
TACCTTTAGCTTTTTAATTTGTAAAGGGGTTAATAAGGAATATTTGATGTATAGTGCCTTGACTAGAGAT
CATAATCAGCCATACCACATTTGTAGAGGTTTTACTTGCTTTAAAAAACCTCCCACACCTCCCCCTGAAC
CTGAAACATAAAATGAATGCAATTGTTGTTGTTAACTTGTTTATTGCAGCTTATAATGGTTACAAATAAA
GCAATAGCATCACAAATTTCACAAATAAAGCATTTTTTTCACTGCATTCTAGTTGTGGTTTGTCCAAACT
CATCAATGTATCTTATCATGTCTGGATCCGTCGACCGATGCCCTTGAGAGCCTTCAACCCAGTCAGCTCC
TTCCGGTGGGCGCGGGGCATGACTATCGTCGCCGCACTTATGACTGTCTTCTTTATCATGCAACTCGTAG
GACAGGTGCCGGCAGCGCTCTTCCGCTTCCTCGCTCACTGACTCGCTGCGCTCGGTCGTTCGGCTGCGGC
GAGCGGTATCAGCTCACTCAAAGGCGGTAATACGGTTATCCACAGAATCAGGGGATAACGCAGGAAAGAA
CATGTGAGCAAAAGGCCAGCAAAAGGCCAGGAACCGTAAAAAGGCCGCGTTGCTGGCGTTTTTCCATAGG
CTCCGCCCCCCTGACGAGCATCACAAAAATCGACGCTCAAGTCAGAGGTGGCGAAACCCGACAGGACTAT
AAAGATACCAGGCGTTTCCCCCTGGAAGCTCCCTCGTGCGCTCTCCTGTTCCGACCCTGCCGCTTACCGG
ATACCTGTCCGCCTTTCTCCCTTCGGGAAGCGTGGCGCTTTCTCATAGCTCACGCTGTAGGTATCTCAGT
TCGGTGTAGGTCGTTCGCTCCAAGCTGGGCTGTGTGCACGAACCCCCCGTTCAGCCCGACCGCTGCGCCT
TATCCGGTAACTATCGTCTTGAGTCCAACCCGGTAAGACACGACTTATCGCCACTGGCAGCAGCCACTGG
TAACAGGATTAGCAGAGCGAGGTATGTAGGCGGTGCTACAGAGTTCTTGAAGTGGTGGCCTAACTACGGC
TACACTAGAAGAACAGTATTTGGTATCTGCGCTCTGCTGAAGCCAGTTACCTTCGGAAAAAGAGTTGGTA
GCTCTTGATCCGGCAAACAAACCACCGCTGGTAGCGGTGGTTTTTTTGTTTGCAAGCAGCAGATTACGCG
CAGAAAAAAAGGATCTCAAGAAGATCCTTTGATCTTTTCTACGGGGTCTGACGCTCAGTGGAACGAAAAC
TCACGTTAAGGGATTTTGGTCATGAGATTATCAAAAAGGATCTTCACCTAGATCCTTTTAAATTAAAAAT
GAAGTTTTAAATCAATCTAAAGTATATATGAGTAAACTTGGTCTGACAGTTACCAATGCTTAATCAGTGA
GGCACCTATCTCAGCGATCTGTCTATTTCGTTCATCCATAGTTGCCTGACTCCCCGTCGTGTAGATAACT
ACGATACGGGAGGGCTTACCATCTGGCCCCAGTGCTGCAATGATACCGCGAGACCCACGCTCACCGGCTC
CAGATTTATCAGCAATAAACCAGCCAGCCGGAAGGGCCGAGCGCAGAAGTGGTCCTGCAACTTTATCCGC
CTCCATCCAGTCTATTAATTGTTGCCGGGAAGCTAGAGTAAGTAGTTCGCCAGTTAATAGTTTGCGCAAC
GTTGTTGCCATTGCTACAGGCATCGTGGTGTCACGCTCGTCGTTTGGTATGGCTTCATTCAGCTCCGGTT
CCCAACGATCAAGGCGAGTTACATGATCCCCCATGTTGTGCAAAAAAGCGGTTAGCTCCTTCGGTCCTCC
GATCGTTGTCAGAAGTAAGTTGGCCGCAGTGTTATCACTCATGGTTATGGCAGCACTGCATAATTCTCTT
ACTGTCATGCCATCCGTAAGATGCTTTTCTGTGACTGGTGAGTACTCAACCAAGTCATTCTGAGAATAGT
GTATGCGGCGACCGAGTTGCTCTTGCCCGGCGTCAATACGGGATAATACCGCGCCACATAGCAGAACTTT
AAAAGTGCTCATCATTGGAAAACGTTCTTCGGGGCGAAAACTCTCAAGGATCTTACCGCTGTTGAGATCC
AGTTCGATGTAACCCACTCGTGCACCCAACTGATCTTCAGCATCTTTTACTTTCACCAGCGTTTCTGGGT
GAGCAAAAACAGGAAGGCAAAATGCCGCAAAAAAGGGAATAAGGGCGACACGGAAATGTTGAATACTCAT
ACTCTTCCTTTTTCAATATTATTGAAGCATTTATCAGGGTTATTGTCTCATGAGCGGATACATATTTGAA
TGTATTTAGAAAAATAAACAAATA
Features (pLannotate 1.2.2; 14 found; start..end, strand, type, name):
     38..466     +  rep_origin     f1 ori (sequence partly withheld): f1 bacteriophage origin of replication; arrow indicates direction of (+) strand synthesis
    498..565     -  CDS            lacZα (fragment): LacZα fragment of β-galactosidase; lacZ fragment
    683..804     +  polyA_signal   SV40 poly(A) signal: SV40 polyadenylation signal
   1438..3087    +  CDS            LUCI_PHOPY: Experimental evidence at protein level: Swiss-Prot protein existence level 1. Produces green light with a wavelength of 562 nm. From Photinus pyralis (Common eastern firefly) (Lampyris pyralis).
   3135..3165    +  CDS            CmR (fragment): chloramphenicol acetyltransferase confers resistance to chloramphenicol
   3255..3329    +  CDS            small t antigen (fragment): SV40 (simian virus 40) small t antigen
   3331..3396    +  intron         small t intron: SV40 (simian virus 40) small t antigen intron
   3526..3546    +  CDS            SV40 NLS: nuclear localization signal of SV40 (simian virus 40) large T antigen
   3865..3948    +  CDS            large T antigen (fragment): large T antigen from SV40 (simian virus 40)
   3971..4105    +  polyA_signal   SV40 poly(A) signal: SV40 polyadenylation signal
   4106..4238    +  CDS            TcR (fragment): tetracycline efflux protein; tet; confers resistance to tetracycline
   4418..5006    -  rep_origin     ori: high-copy-number ColE1/pMB1/pBR322/pUC origin of replication
   5177..6037    -  CDS            AmpR: β-lactamase; bla; confers resistance to ampicillin, carbenicillin, and related antibiotics
   6038..11      -  promoter       AmpR promoter (across the origin): bla
