[The description below was written by a language model from this plasmid's Addgene catalogue record and pLannotate feature annotations shown in this document.]
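Description:
pGL2-MCT2Prom0.6 is a firefly luciferase reporter plasmid built on the Promega pGL2 backbone, carrying a roughly 0.6 kbp (539 bp insert) proximal promoter fragment of the human monocarboxylate transporter 2 gene (MCT2, also known as SLC16A7). The record describes it as a nested deletion construct, implying it belongs to a series of progressively shortened promoter fragments. The fragment was cloned by restriction digestion between KpnI (destroyed in cloning) and HindIII (retained). It is not annotated in the feature table, but presumably lies in the unannotated stretch between the upstream SV40 poly(A) signal and the luciferase coding sequence.

In this arrangement the MCT2 promoter fragment is the only element driving the Photinus pyralis luciferase gene, so light output after transfection into mammalian cells reports the transcriptional activity of that fragment. The upstream SV40 polyadenylation signal serves to terminate spurious read-through transcription from the backbone and so lowers background. Downstream of luciferase, the SV40 small t intron and a second SV40 poly(A) signal provide splicing and 3′ end processing. The short chloramphenicol, tetracycline, lacZα and T antigen fragments picked up by the annotation are remnants of the vector's construction or parts of the SV40 processing region, not functional genes. The plasmid is maintained in E. coli through a high-copy ColE1/pUC-type origin with ampicillin selection (AmpR with its bla promoter), and an f1 origin is also present for single-stranded DNA production.

The associated work concerns regulation of high-affinity monocarboxylate transporter expression by pH, lactate and hypoxia in glioblastoma, consistent with use in mapping regulatory regions of the MCT2 promoter. The depositor notes that DNA from a methylation-deficient E. coli strain is preferred for reporter studies, so that bacterial methylation patterns do not influence promoter activity.
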