Addgene plasmid #87353: pGL2-MCT2Prom0.6
Purpose: Human monocarboxylate transporter 2 (MCT2) promoter 0.6 kbp
Depositing lab: Saroj Mathupala. Publication: pH, Lactate, and Hypoxia: Reciprocity in Regulating High-Affinity Monocarboxylate Transporter Expression in Glioblastoma. Caruso JP, Koch BJ, Benson PD, Varughese E, Monterey MD, Lee AE, Dave AM, Kiousis S, Sloan AE, Mathupala SP. Neoplasia. 2017 Jan 13;19(2):121-134. doi: 10.1016/j.neo.2016.12.011. PubMed 28092823.
Backbone
  Vector backbone: pGL2
  Backbone manufacturer: Promega
  Backbone size w/o insert (bp): 5598
  Total vector size (bp): 6137
  Vector type: Mammalian Expression, Bacterial Expression, Luciferase
Growth in bacteria
  Bacterial resistance: Ampicillin, 100 μg/mL
  Growth temperature: 37°C
  Growth strain: NEB Stable ; E. coli SURE for propagation, E. coli SCS110 for reporter studies
  Copy number: High Copy
Gene/Insert
  Gene/Insert name: MCT2 (alt name: SLC16A7)
  Species: H. sapiens (human)
  Insert size (bp): 539
  Entrez Gene: SLC16A7 (a.k.a. MCT2)
  Promoter: 0.6 kbp proximal promoter of human MCT2 (nested deletion construct)
  Cloning method: Restriction Enzyme; 5′ cloning site KpnI (destroyed during cloning); 3′ cloning site HinDIII (not destroyed)
  Sequencing primers: 5′ GL primer 1; 3′ GL primer 2
Terms and licenses: Academic/Nonprofit Terms; Industry Terms: Not Available to Industry
Depositor comments: A methylation deficient E. coli strain such as SCS110 is preferred to prepare plasmid DNA for mammalian cell transfection to reduce affects of prokaryotic methylation patterns on promoter activity.
How to cite: pGL2-MCT2Prom0.6 was a gift from Saroj Mathupala (Addgene plasmid # 87353 ; http://n2t.net/addgene:87353 ; RRID:Addgene_87353)
