>Addgene plasmid #87353 | pGL2-MCT2Prom0.6 | depositor partial sequence | sequence record 170406 | 0.6 kbp proximal promoter of human monocarboxylate transporter 2
TCTCCTATTCTCCCTGCATTCGGCCAGACTCTTCTTTTTTTGCATGCTTTCCTCTCCCATGCTTGGGTTG
CACAGAGCTACCGCACATCTGTCTTCTAGGTCAGGCTACAGAGTACTTCGGATACAGCAAGTTACGACCC
ATCTGGAAAGACAGATCTACCTGCCTTTTGGCTTTCTTCCTTGGTCAAAACTAAAATCCGAAGTGGAGTG
CCCCGAGCGATAGAGAAAGTGCCTATAGCTTTGACAGCCGCTTGGAGCATGCTCAGTCGGTCTCCAGGCA
CCGGGAGGCGGCTCCCCCCCACCACCCCCCGGGCCGGCCTCCACCGCAGCCTGTCCGGCCCCCACCCCTG
GCGCGCGCTCCTCCGCACCCACAAGGGCGTTCAGCAGCCGCGCCTCCCCTTCCCGCCACCGCCTCCTTCT
CCGCTGGCTGTGGCGGGCGAGGACACGTCAGGGGCCATAAATAAATAAATAATTCCATTCACCCGTTGAC
AGCGAGGCGAATCGGCTGCGGTTTGCTGGGAACGGAGGGCTGCAGCGCC
